Addgene plasmid #122008: pCoofy56
Purpose: (Empty Backbone) Mammalian vector for parallel SLIC cloning containing N-terminal TwinStrep and PreScission Cleavage site
Depositing lab: Sabine Suppmann. Depositing organization: Max Planck Institute of Biochemistry. Publication: A new method to customize protein expression vectors for fast, efficient and background free parallel cloning. Scholz J, Besir H, Strasser C, Suppmann S. BMC Biotechnol. 2013 Feb 14;13(1):12. 10.1186/1472-6750-13-12 PubMed 23410102.
Backbone
  Vector backbone: pEF-HA
  Backbone size (bp): 5297
  Vector type: Mammalian Expression
  Tag / fusion protein: TwinStrep (N terminal on insert); His10/none (C terminal on insert)
Growth in bacteria
  Bacterial resistance: Ampicillin, 100 μg/mL
  Growth temperature: 37°C
  Growth strain: DB3.1
  Copy number: High Copy
Gene/Insert
  Gene/Insert name: None
Terms and licenses: Academic/Nonprofit Terms; Industry Terms: Not Available to Industry
Depositor comments: ccdB Survival cells are NOT suitable for the unmodified plasmid containing the ccdB gene. The plasmid is provided in the recommended DB3.1 strain. C-terminal 10x His tag is flanked by stop codons. Depending on the LP2 primer used in SLIC, this C-terminal tag can be fused to the target gene. Please see supplemental file for LP1 and LP2 primers to use for SLIC cloning. A detailed protocol for using pCoofy plasmids is available at https://p4eu.org/wiki . Use one of the following linearization primer pairs for SLIC cloning. Choose one LP1 forward vector primer and one LP2 reverse vector primer: LP1 forward vector primer:SLIC Primer (3C site) 5' GGGCCCCTGGAACAGAACTTCCAG 3' LP2 - select a LP2 primer below depending on which C-terminal tags you want to include fused to your gene of interest:none SLIC Primer 5' CGCCATTAACCTGATGTTCTGGGG 3' 10His- SLIC Primer 5'GAGCATCATCATCATCACCAC 3' Test each preparation of the plasmid by transforming it into non-resistant cells (ex. DH5a) to ensure negative selection by ccdB kills all the transformed cells as expected.
How to cite: pCoofy56 was a gift from Sabine Suppmann (Addgene plasmid # 122008 ; http://n2t.net/addgene:122008 ; RRID:Addgene_122008)
