[The description below was written by a language model from this plasmid's Addgene catalogue record and pLannotate feature annotations shown in this document.]
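Description:
pCoofy56 is an empty mammalian expression backbone derived from pEF-HA, roughly 5.3 kb, designed for parallel sequence- and ligation-independent cloning (SLIC) of target genes into a family of compatible vectors. It replicates in E. coli from a high-copy ColE1/pUC-type origin and is selected with ampicillin through the bla gene and its native promoter. Because the unmodified plasmid carries the ccdB gyrase toxin gene, it has to be maintained in a ccdB-tolerant strain; the record specifies DB3.1 and notes that ccdB Survival cells are not suitable.

The expression cassette is driven by the strong constitutive human EF-1α promoter and terminated by a human β-globin polyadenylation signal. Downstream of the promoter lies an N-terminal Twin-Strep-tag, two Strep-tag II units joined by a linker for purification on Strep-Tactin, followed according to the catalogue entry by a PreScission (3C) protease cleavage site that allows tag removal; this site is not separately annotated in the feature table. The ccdB gene occupies the cloning position. During SLIC the vector is linearised by PCR so that ccdB is excluded and replaced by the gene of interest, and any uncut or parental plasmid kills standard cloning strains, giving background-free negative selection. A C-terminal 10xHis tag (only partly annotated in the table) sits after ccdB and is flanked by stop codons, so the choice of reverse linearisation primer determines whether the target is fused to it or left without a C-terminal tag. Remaining annotations such as lac promoter/operator, lacI, lacZα, SV40 small t, bom and rop fragments appear to be backbone remnants. The vector is intended for producing Strep-tagged recombinant proteins in mammalian cells.
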