Features (pLannotate 1.2.2; 17 found; start..end, strand, type, name):
    371..463     +  CDS            lacI (fragment): lac repressor; lacI; The lac repressor binds to the lac operator to inhibit transcription in E. coli. This inhibition can be relieved by adding lactose or isopropyl-β-D-thiogalactopyranoside (IPTG).
    476..497     +  protein_bind   CAP binding site: CAP binding activates transcription in the presence of cAMP. E. coli catabolite activator protein
    512..542     +  promoter       lac promoter: promoter for the E. coli lac operon
    550..566     +  protein_bind   lac operator: The lac repressor binds to the lac operator to inhibit transcription in E. coli. This inhibition can be relieved by adding lactose or isopropyl-β-D-thiogalactopyranoside (IPTG). lac repressor encoded by lacI
    631..697     +  CDS            small t antigen (fragment): SV40 (simian virus 40) small t antigen
    704..1882    +  promoter       EF-1α promoter: strong constitutive promoter for human elongation factor EF-1α
   1951..2040    +  CDS            Twin-Strep-tag: two Strep-Tag®II moieties connected by a linker for enhanced binding to Strep-Tactin®, an engineered form of streptavidin (Schmidt et al., 2013)
   2123..2425    +  CDS            ccdB: CcdB, a bacterial toxin that poisons DNA gyrase; ccdB; Plasmids containing the ccdB gene cannot be propagated in standard E. coli strains.
   2441..2458    +  CDS            9xHis (fragment): 9xHis affinity tag
   2485..2559    +  CDS            HBB (fragment): HBB_PONPY - Experimental evidence at transcript level: Swiss-Prot protein existence level 2. Involved in oxygen transport from the lung to the various peripheral tissues. From Pongo pygmaeus (Bornean orangutan).
   2563..2957    +  polyA_signal   β-globin poly(A): human β-globin polyadenylation signal
   3267..3421    +  CDS            lacZα (fragment): LacZα fragment of β-galactosidase; lacZ fragment
   3427..3526    -  misc_feature   bom (fragment): basis of mobility region from pBR322
   3628..3663    -  CDS            rop (fragment): Rop protein, which maintains plasmids at low copy number; rop
   3758..3862    +  promoter       AmpR promoter: bla
   3863..4723    +  CDS            AmpR: β-lactamase; bla; confers resistance to ampicillin, carbenicillin, and related antibiotics
   4894..188     +  rep_origin     ori (across the origin): high-copy-number ColE1/pMB1/pBR322/pUC origin of replication
>Addgene plasmid #122008 | pCoofy56 | addgene full sequence | sequence record 243401 | Addgene NGS Result
GCGCCACGCTTCCCGAAGGGAGAAAGGCGGACAGGTATCCGGTAAGCGGCAGGGTCGGAACAGGAGAGCG
CACGAGGGAGCTTCCAGGGGGAAACGCCTGGTATCTTTATAGTCCTGTCGGGTTTCGCCACCTCTGACTT
GAGCGTCGATTTTTGTGATGCTCGTCAGGGGGGCGGAGCCTATGGAAAAACGCCAGCAACGCGGCCTTTT
TACGGTTCCTGGCCTTTTGCTGGCCTTTTGCTCACATGTTCTTTCCTGCGTTATCCCCTGATTCTGTGGA
TAACCGTATTACCGCCTTTGAGTGAGCTGATACCGCTCGCCGCAGCCGAACGACCGAGCGCAGCGAGTCA
GTGAGCGAGGAAGCGGAAGAGCGCCCAATACGCAAACCGCCTCTCCCCGCGCGTTGGCCGATTCATTAAT
GCAGCTGGCACGACAGGTTTCCCGACTGGAAAGCGGGCAGTGAGCGCAACGCAATTAATGTGAGTTAGCT
CACTCATTAGGCACCCCAGGCTTTACACTTTATGCTTCCGGCTCGTATGTTGTGTGGAATTGTGAGCGGA
TAACAATTTCACACAGGAAACAGCTATGACATGATTACGAATTAATTCGAGCTCGCCCAGCTTTGCAAAG
ATGGATAAAGTTTTAAACAGAGAGGAATCTTTGCAGCTAATGGACCTTCTAGGTCTTGAAAGGAGTGGGA
ATTGGCTCCGGTGCCCGTCAGTGGGCAGAGCGCACATCGCCCACAGTCCCCGAGAAGTTGGGGGGAGGGG
TCGGCAATTGAACCGGTGCCTAGAGAAGGTGGCGCGGGGTAAACTGGGAAAGTGATGTCGTGTACTGGCT
CCGCCTTTTTCCCGAGGGTGGGGGAGAACCGTATATAAGTGCAGTAGTCGCCGTGAACGTTCTTTTTCGC
AACGGGTTTGCCGCCAGAACACAGGTAAGTGCCGTGTGTGGTTCCCGCGGGCCTGGCCTCTTTACGGGTT
ATGGCCCTTGCGTGCCTTGAATTACTTCCACCTGGCTGCAGTACGTGATTCTTGATCCCGAGCTTCGGGT
TGGAAGTGGGTGGGAGAGTTCGAGGCCTTGCGCTTAAGGAGCCCCTTCGCCTCGTGCTTGAGTTGAGGCC
TGGCCTGGGCGCTGGGGCCGCCGCGTGCGAATCTGGTGGCACCTTCGCGCCTGTCTCGCTGCTTTCGATA
AGTCTCTAGCCATTTAAAATTTTTGATGACCTGCTGCGACGCTTTTTTTCTGGCAAGATAGTCTTGTAAA
TGCGGGCCAAGATCTGCACACTGGTATTTCGGTTTTTGGGGCCGCGGGCGGCGACGGGGCCCGTGCGTCC
CAGCGCACATGTTCGGCGAGGCGGGGCCTGCGAGCGCGGCCACCGAGAATCGGACGGGGGTAGTCTCAAG
CTGGCCGGCCTGCTCTGGTGCCTGGCCTCGCGCCGCCGTGTATCGCCCCGCCCTGGGCGGCAAGGCTGGC
CCGGTCGGCACCAGTTGCGTGAGCGGAAAGATGGCCGCTTCCCGGCCCTGCTGCAGGGAGCTCAAAATGG
AGGACGCGGCGCTCGGGAGAGCGGGCGGGTGAGTCACCCACACAAAGGAAAAGGGCCTTTCCGTCCTCAG
CCGTCGCTTCATGTGACTCCACGGAGTACCGGGCGCCGTCCAGGCACCTCGATTAGTTCTCGAGCTTTTG
GAGTACGTCGTCTTTAGGTTGGGGGGAGGGGTTTTATGCGATGGAGTTTCCCCACACTGAGTGGGTGGAG
ACTGAAGTTAGGCCAGCTTGGCACTTGATGTAATTCTCCTTGGAATTTGCCCTTTTTGAGTTTGGATCTT
GGTTCATTCTCAAGCCTCAGACAGTGGTTCAAAGTTTTTTTCTTCCATTTCAGGTGTCGTGAGGAATTAG
CTTGCTTACATTTGCTTCTGACACAACTGTGTTCACTAGCAACCTCAAACAGACACCATGAGCGCTTGGA
GCCACCCGCAGTTCGAAAAAGGTGGAGGTTCTGGCGGTGGATCGGGAGGTTCAGCGTGGAGCCACCCGCA
GTTCGAGAAAGAATTCCTGGAAGTTCTGTTCCAGGGGCCCTTGACAACATAAAAACTTTGTGTTATACTT
GTAACGTAAGGAGGTAATGATTCAGTTTAAGGTTTACACCTATAAAAGAGAGAGCCGTTATCGTCTGTTT
GTGGATGTACAGAGTGATATTATTGACACGCCCGGGCGACGGATGGTGATCCCCCTGGCCAGTGCACGTC
TGCTGTCAGATAAAGTCTCCCGTGAACTTTACCCGGTGGTGCATATCGGGGATGAAAGCTGGCGCATGAT
GACCACCGATATGGCCAGTGTGCCGGTCTCCGTTATCGGGGAAGAAGTGGCTGATCTCAGCCACCGCGAA
AATGACATCAAAAACGCCATTAACCTGATGTTCTGGGGAATATAAGAGCATCATCATCATCACCACCACC
ACCACCACTGAGCGGCCGCTTTCGAATCTAGAAATTCACCCCACCAGTGCAGGCTGCCTATCAGAAAGTG
GTGGCTGGTGTGGCTAATGCCCTGGCCCACAAGTATCACTAAGCTCGCTTTCTTGCTGTCCAATTTCTAT
TAAAGGTTCCTTTGTTCCCTAAGTCCAACTACTAAACTGGGGGATATTATGAAGGGCCTTGAGCATCTGG
ATTCTGCCTAATAAAAAACATTTATTTTCATTGCAATGATGTATTTAAATTATTTCTGAATATTTTACTA
AAAAGGGAATGTGGGAGGTCAGTGCATTTAAAACATAAAGAAATGAAGAGCTAGTTCAAACCTTGGGAAA
ATACACTATATCTTAAACTCCATGAAAGAAGGTGAGGCTGCAAACAGCTAATGCACATTGGCAACAGCCC
CTGATGCCTATGCCTTATTCATCCCTCAGAAAAGGATTCAAGTAGAGGCTTGATTTGGAGGTTAAAGTTT
TGCTATGCTGTATTTTACATTACTTATTGTTTTAGCTGTCCTCATGAATGTCTTTTCACTACCCATTTGC
TTATCCTGCATCTCTCAGCCTTGACTCCACTCAGTTCTCTTGCTTAGAGATACCACCTTTCCCCTGAAGT
GTTCCTTCCATGTTTTACGGCGAGATGGTTTCTCCTCGCCTGGCCACTCAGCCTTAGTTGTCTCTGTTGT
CTTATAGAGGTCTACTTGAAGAAGGAAAAACAGGGGGCATGGTTTGACTGTCCTGTGAGCCCTTCTTCCC
TGCCTCCCCCACTCACAGTGACCCGGAATCTGCAGCCCAAGCTTGGCACTGGCCGTCGTTTTACAACGTC
GTGACTGGGAAAACCCTGGCGTTACCCAACTTAATCGCCTTGCAGCACATCCCCCTTTCGCCAGCTGGCG
TAATAGCGAAGAGGCCCGCACCGATCGCCCTTCCCAACAGTTGCGCAGCCTGAATGGCGAATGGCGCCTG
ATGCGGTATTTTCTCCTTACGCATCTGTGCGGTATTTCACACCGCATATGGTGCACTCTCAGTACAATCT
GCTCTGATGCCGCATAGTTAAGCCAGCCCCGACACCCGCCAACACCCGCTGACGCGCCCTGACGGGCTTG
TCTGCTCCCGGCATCCGCTTACAGACAAGCTGTGACCGTCTCCGGGAGCTGCATGTGTCAGAGGTTTTCA
CCGTCATCACCGAAACGCGCGAGACGAAAGGGCCTCGTGATACGCCTATTTTTATAGGTTAATGTCATGA
TAATAATGGTTTCTTAGACGTCAGGTGGCACTTTTCGGGGAAATGTGCGCGGAACCCCTATTTGTTTATT
TTTCTAAATACATTCAAATATGTATCCGCTCATGAGACAATAACCCTGATAAATGCTTCAATAATATTGA
AAAAGGAAGAGTATGAGTATTCAACATTTCCGTGTCGCCCTTATTCCCTTTTTTGCGGCATTTTGCCTTC
CTGTTTTTGCTCACCCAGAAACGCTGGTGAAAGTAAAAGATGCTGAAGATCAGTTGGGTGCACGAGTGGG
TTACATCGAACTGGATCTCAACAGCGGTAAGATCCTTGAGAGTTTTCGCCCCGAAGAACGTTTTCCAATG
ATGAGCACTTTTAAAGTTCTGCTATGTGGCGCGGTATTATCCCGTATTGACGCCGGGCAAGAGCAACTCG
GTCGCCGCATACACTATTCTCAGAATGACTTGGTTGAGTACTCACCAGTCACAGAAAAGCATCTTACGGA
TGGCATGACAGTAAGAGAATTATGCAGTGCTGCCATAACCATGAGTGATAACACTGCGGCCAACTTACTT
CTGACAACGATCGGAGGACCGAAGGAGCTAACCGCTTTTTTGCACAACATGGGGGATCATGTAACTCGCC
TTGATCGTTGGGAACCGGAGCTGAATGAAGCCATACCAAACGACGAGCGTGACACCACGATGCCTGTAGC
AATGGCAACAACGTTGCGCAAACTATTAACTGGCGAACTACTTACTCTAGCTTCCCGGCAACAATTAATA
GACTGGATGGAGGCGGATAAAGTTGCAGGACCACTTCTGCGCTCGGCCCTTCCGGCTGGCTGGTTTATTG
CTGATAAATCTGGAGCCGGTGAGCGTGGGTCTCGCGGTATCATTGCAGCACTGGGGCCAGATGGTAAGCC
CTCCCGTATCGTAGTTATCTACACGACGGGGAGTCAGGCAACTATGGATGAACGAAATAGACAGATCGCT
GAGATAGGTGCCTCACTGATTAAGCATTGGTAACTGTCAGACCAAGTTTACTCATATATACTTTAGATTG
ATTTAAAACTTCATTTTTAATTTAAAAGGATCTAGGTGAAGATCCTTTTTGATAATCTCATGACCAAAAT
CCCTTAACGTGAGTTTTCGTTCCACTGAGCGTCAGACCCCGTAGAAAAGATCAAAGGATCTTCTTGAGAT
CCTTTTTTTCTGCGCGTAATCTGCTGCTTGCAAACAAAAAAACCACCGCTACCAGCGGTGGTTTTTTTGC
CGGATCAAGAGCTACCAACTCTTTTTCCGAAGGTAACTGGCTTCAGCAGAGCGCAGATACCAAATACTGT
TCTTCTAGTGTAGCCGTAGTTAGGCCACCACTTCAAGAACTCTGTAGCACCGCCTACATACCTCGCTCTG
CTAATCCTGTTACCAGTGGCTGCTGCCAGTGGCGATAAGTCGTGTCTTACCGGGTTGGACTCAAGACGAT
AGTTACCGGATAAGGCGCAGCGGTCGGGCTGAACGGGGGGTTCGTGCACACAGCCCAGCTTGGAGCGAAC
GACCTACACCGAACTGAGATACCTACAGCGTGAGCTATGAGAAA
